>Addgene plasmid #185042 | pRAR089-L36p | addgene full sequence | sequence record 363339 | Addgene NGS Result
GGCAAAATGCCGCAAAAAAGGGAATAAGGGCGACACGGAAATGTTGAATACTCATACTCTTCCTTTTTCA
ATATTATTGAAGCATTTATCAGGGTTATTGTCTCATGAGCGGATACATATTTGAATGTATTTAGAAAAAT
AAACAAATAGGGGTTCCGCGCACATTTCCCCGAAAAGTGCCACCTGACGTCTAAGAAACCATTATTATCA
TGACATTAACCTATAAAAATAGGCGTATCACGAGGCCCTTTCGTCTCGCGCGTTTCGGTGATGACGGTGA
AAACCTCTGACACATGCAGCTCCCGGAGACGGTCACAGCTTGTCTGTAAGCGGATGCCGGGAGCAGACAA
GCCCGTCAGGGCGCGTCAGCGGGTGTTGGCGGGTGTCGGGGCTGGCTTAACTATGCGGCATCAGAGCAGA
TTGTACTGAGAGTGCACCATATGCGGTGTGAAATACCGCACAGATGCGTAAGGAGAAAATACCGCATCAG
GCGCCATTCGCCATTCAGGCTGCGCAACTGTTGGGAAGGGCGATCGGTGCGGGCCTCTTCGCTATTACGC
CAGCTGGCGAAAGGGGGATGTGCTGCAAGGCGATTAAGTTGGGTAACGCCAGGGTTTTCCCAGTCACGAC
GTTGTAAAACGACGGCCAGTAAGATCTCGGCTGAATTCTAAAGATCTCTGACAGCTAGCTCAGTCCTAGG
TATAATGCTAGCACGTCGACTCTCGAGTGAGATTGTTGACGGTACCGTATTTTGGATCTAGGAGGAAGGA
TCTATGAAAGTTCTTAACTCTCTGCGTACCGCAAAAGAACGCCATCCAGACTGTCAGATTGTGAAGCGAA
AAGGACGGCTATATGTGATTTGTAAATCTAATCCACGTTTTAAGGCCGTTCAGGGTCGTAAGAAAAAACG
TTGAGAAGCTTGGGCCCGAACAAAAACTCATCTCAGAAGAGGATCTGAATAGCGCCGTCGACCATCATCA
TCATCATCATTGAGTTTAAACGGTCTCCAGCTTGGCTGTTTTGGCGGATGAGAGAAGATTTTCAGCCTGA
TACAGATTAAATCAGAACGCAGAAGCGGTCTGATAAAACAGAATTTGCCTGGCGGCAGTAGCGCGGTGGT
CCCACCTGACCCCATGCCGAACTCAGAAGTGAAACGCCGTAGCGCCGATGGTAGTGTGGGGTCTCCCCAT
GCGAGAGTAGGGAACTGCCAGGCATCAAATAAAACGAAAGGCTCAGTCGAAAGACTGGGCCTTTCGTTTT
ATCTGTTGTTTGTCGGTGAACTCTGAAAGGAGGAACTATATCCGGATCGAGATCCTCTAGAGTCGACCTG
CAGGCATGCAAGCTTGGCGTAATCATGGTCATAGCTGTTTCCTGTGTGAAATTGTTATCCGCTCACAATT
CCACACAACATACGAGCCGGAAGCATAAAGTGTAAAGCCTGGGGTGCCTAATGAGTGAGCTAACTCACAT
TAATTGCGTTGCGCTCACTGCCCGCTTTCCAGTCGGGAAACCTGTCGTGCCAGCTGCATTAATGAATCGG
CCAACGCGCGGGGAGAGGCGGTTTGCGTATTGGGCGCTCTTCCGCTTCCTCGCTCACTGACTCGCTGCGC
TCGGTCGTTCGGCTGCGGCGAGCGGTATCAGCTCACTCAAAGGCGGTAATACGGTTATCCACAGAATCAG
GGGATAACGCAGGAAAGAACATGTGAGCAAAAGGCCAGCAAAGGCCAGGAACCGTAAAAAGGCCGCGTTG
CTGGCGTTTTTCCATAGGCTCCGCCCCCCTGACGAGCATCACAAAAATCGACGCTCAAGTCAGAGGTGGC
GAAACCCGACAGGACTATAAAGATACCAGGCGTTTCCCCCTGGAAGCTCCCTCGTGCGCTCTCCTGTTCC
GACCCTGCCGCTTACCGGATACCTGTCCGCCTTTCTCCCTTCGGGAAGCGTGGCGCTTTCTCATAGCTCA
CGCTGTAGGTATCACAGTTCGGTGTAGGTCGTTCGCTCCAAGCTGGGCTGTGTGCACGAACCCCCCGTTC
AGCCCGACCGCTGCGCCTTATCCGGTAACTATCGTCTTGAGTCCAACCCGGTAAGACACGACTTATCGCC
ACTGGCAGCAGCCACTGGTAACAGGATTAGCAGAGCGAGGTATGTAGGCGGTGCTACAGAGTTCTTGAAG
TGGTGGCCTAACTACGGCTACACTAGAAGAACAGTATTTGGTATCTGCGCTCTGCTGAAGCCAGTTACCT
TCGGAAAAAGAGTTGGTAGCTCTTGATCCGGCAAACAAACCACCGCTGGTAGCGGTGGTTTTTTTGTTTG
CAAGCAGCAGATTACGCGCAGAAAAAAAGGATCTCAAGAAGATCCTTTGATCTTTTCTACGGGGTCTGAC
GCTCAGTGGAACGAAAACTCACGTTAAGGGATTTTGGTCATGAGATTATCAAAAAGGATCTTCACCTAGA
TCCTTTTAAATTAAAAATGAAGTTTTAAATCAATCTAAAGTATATATGAGTAAACTTGGTCTGACAGTTA
CCAATGCTTAATCAGTGAGGCACCTATCTCAGCGATCTGTCTATTTCGTTCATCCATAGTTGCCTGACTC
CCCGTCGTGTAGATAACTACGATACGGGAGGGCTTACCATCTGGCCCCAGTGCTGCAATGATACCGCGAG
ACCCACGCTCACCGGCTCCAGATTTATCAGCAATAAACCAGCCAGCCGGAAGGGCCGAGCGCAGAAGTGG
TCCTGCAACTTTATCCGCCTCCATCCAGTCTATTAATTGTTGCCGGGAAGCTAGAGTAAGTAGTTCGCCA
GTTAATAGTTTGCGCAACGTTGTTGCCATTGCTACAGGCATCGTGGTGTCACGCTCGTCGTTTGGTATGG
CTTCATTCAGCTCCGGTTCCCAACGATCAAGGCGAGTTACATGATCCCCCATGTTGTGCAAAAAAGCGGT
TAGCTCCTTCGGTCCTCCGATCGTTGTCAGAAGTAAGTTGGCCGCAGTGTTATCACTCATGGTTATGGCA
GCACTGCATAATTCTCTTACTGTCATGCCATCCGTAAGATGCTTTTCTGTGACTGGTGAGTACTCAACCA
AGTCATTCTGAGAATAGTGTATGCGGCGACCGAGTTGCTCTTGCCCGGCGTCAATACGGGATAATACCGC
GCCACATAGCAGAACTTTAAAAGTGCTCATCATTGGAAAACGTTCTTCGGGGCGAAAACTCTCAAGGATC
TTACCGCTGTTGAGATCCAGTTCGATGTAACCCACTCGTGCACCCAACTGATCTTCAGCATCTTTTACTT
TCACCAGCGTTTCTGGGTGAGCAAAAACAGGAA
Features (pLannotate 1.2.2; 16 found; start..end, strand, type, name):
     56..160     -  promoter       AmpR promoter: bla
    255..290     +  CDS            rop (fragment): Rop protein, which maintains plasmids at low copy number; rop
    392..491     +  misc_feature   bom (fragment): basis of mobility region from pBR322
    497..650     -  CDS            lacZα (fragment): LacZα fragment of β-galactosidase; lacZ fragment
    679..712     +  promoter       J23119 promoter: bacterial promoter (Registry of Standard Biological Parts BBa J23119)
    774..911     +  CDS            ykgO: RL362_ECOLI - Also known as rpmJ2. Experimental evidence at protein level: Swiss-Prot protein existence level 1. From Escherichia coli (strain K12).
    973..990     +  CDS            capTEV™ (fragment): composite tag for in vivo biotinylation, TEV protease cleavage, and 6xHis tagging
   1097..1212    +  ncRNA          5S rRNA: Accession: RF00001 - 5S ribosomal RNA
   1216..1262    +  terminator     rrnB T1 terminator: transcription terminator T1 from the E. coli rrnB gene
   1311..1345    +  misc_feature   MCS (fragment): pUC18/19 multiple cloning site
   1382..1398    -  protein_bind   lac operator: The lac repressor binds to the lac operator to inhibit transcription in E. coli. This inhibition can be relieved by adding lactose or isopropyl-β-D-thiogalactopyranoside (IPTG). lac repressor encoded by lacI
   1406..1436    -  promoter       lac promoter: promoter for the E. coli lac operon
   1451..1472    -  protein_bind   CAP binding site: CAP binding activates transcription in the presence of cAMP. E. coli catabolite activator protein
   1485..1577    -  CDS            lacI (fragment): lac repressor; lacI; The lac repressor binds to the lac operator to inhibit transcription in E. coli. This inhibition can be relieved by adding lactose or isopropyl-β-D-thiogalactopyranoside (IPTG).
   1759..2347    -  rep_origin     ori: high-copy-number ColE1/pMB1/pBR322/pUC origin of replication
   2518..55      -  CDS            AmpR (across the origin): β-lactamase; bla; confers resistance to ampicillin, carbenicillin, and related antibiotics
