[The description below was written by a language model from this plasmid's Addgene catalogue record and pLannotate feature annotations shown in this document.]
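Description:
pRAR089-L36p is a small (about 3.3 kb) high-copy bacterial expression plasmid built on a ColE1-type backbone. It replicates from the ColE1/pMB1-family origin and is selected with ampicillin through the β-lactamase gene and its native promoter. The annotated sequence also carries several backbone remnants typical of pUC/pBR322-derived vectors. These include short fragments of rop, the bom region, lacZα and lacI, part of a pUC multiple cloning site, and a lac promoter/operator/CAP site oriented opposite to the insert. They appear to be leftover scaffold rather than functional parts of the expression cassette.

The payload is a compact constitutive expression unit for L36p (ykgO, also called rpmJ2), the paralog of ribosomal protein L36 from E. coli MG1655, assembled by Gibson cloning. According to the depositor, transcription is driven by a J23108 synthetic Anderson-family promoter variant; the automated annotation labels this element J23119, most likely because the family members are closely related. The transcript then carries the pHP14 5′ stability hairpin, which protects the mRNA from degradation, and a strong ribosome binding site ahead of the ykgO coding region. These two elements are not separately annotated in the feature table. Downstream lie a 5S rRNA segment and the rrnB T1 terminator, which together correspond to the depositor's "trrnB" terminator region. A very short match to a His-tag-containing composite tag lies after the coding sequence, but the record does not indicate that L36p is tagged.

The plasmid provides steady, inducer-independent L36p expression in E. coli. It was deposited with work on Zur- and zinc-dependent regulation of ribosomal protein paralogs, although the record does not state its exact role in those experiments.
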