Addgene plasmid #185042: pRAR089-L36p
Purpose: J23108(spel), pHP14 stability hairpin, strong RBS, L36p coding region, trrnB
Depositing lab: Julius Lucks. Depositing organization: Northwestern University. Publication: Zur and zinc increase expression of E. coli ribosomal protein L31 through RNA-mediated repression of the repressor L31p. Rasmussen RA, Wang S, Camarillo JM, Sosnowski V, Cho BK, Goo YA, Lucks JB, O'Halloran TV. Nucleic Acids Res. 2022 Dec 9;50(22):12739-12753. doi: 10.1093/nar/gkac1086. PubMed 36533433.
Backbone
  Vector backbone: ColE1
  Vector type: Bacterial Expression
Growth in bacteria
  Bacterial resistance: Ampicillin, 100 μg/mL
  Growth temperature: 37°C
  Growth strain: DH5alpha
  Copy number: High Copy
Gene/Insert
  Gene/Insert name: L36p (alt name: ykgO)
  Species: E. coli MG1655
  Cloning method: Gibson Cloning
Terms and licenses: Academic/Nonprofit Terms; Industry Terms: Not Available to Industry
How to cite: pRAR089-L36p was a gift from Julius Lucks (Addgene plasmid # 185042 ; http://n2t.net/addgene:185042 ; RRID:Addgene_185042)
